>Addgene plasmid #31308 | pCSCre2 | depositor full sequence | sequence record 14351 | Author sequence
CGCCATTCTGCCTGGGGACGTCGGAGCAAGCTTGATTTAGGTGACACTATAGAATACAAGCTACTTGTTC
TTTTTGCAGGATCTCCGATATGTCCAATTTACTGACCGTACACCAAAATTTGCCTGCATTACCGGTCGAT
GCAACGAGTGATGAGGTTCGCAAGAACCTGATGGACATGTTCAGGGATCGCCAGGCGTTTTCTGAGCATA
CCTGGAAAATGCTTCTGTCCGTTTGCCGGTCGTGGGCGGCATGGTGCAAGTTGAATAACCGGAAATGGTT
TCCCGCAGAACCTGAAGATGTTCGCGATTATCTTCTATATCTTCAGGCGCGCGGTCTGGCAGTAAAAACT
ATCCAGCAACATTTGGGCCAGCTAAACATGCTTCATCGTCGGTCCGGGCTGCCACGACCAAGTGACAGCA
ATGCTGTTTCACTGGTTATGCGGCGGATCCGAAAAGAAAACGTTGATGCCGGTGAACGTGCAAAACAGGC
TCTAGCGTTCGAACGCACTGATTTCGACCAGGTTCGTTCACTCATGGAAAATAGCGATCGCTGCCAGGAT
ATACGTAATCTGGCATTTCTGGGGATTGCTTATAACACCCTGTTACGTATAGCCGAAATTGCCAGGATCA
GGGTTAAAGATATCTCACGTACTGACGGTGGGAGAATGTTAATCCATATTGGCAGAACGAAAACGCTGGT
TAGCACCGCAGGTGTAGAGAAGGCACTTAGCCTGGGGGTAACTAAACTGGTCGAGCGATGGATTTCCGTC
TCTGGTGTAGCTGATGATCCGAATAACTACCTGTTTTGCCGGGTCAGAAAAAATGGTGTTGCCGCGCCAT
CTGCCACCAGCCAGCTATCAACTCGCGCCCTGGAAGGGATTTTTGAAGCAACTCATCGATTGATTTACGG
CGCTAAGGATGACTCTGGTCAGAGATACCTGGCCTGGTCTGGACACAGTGCCCGTGTCGGAGCCGCGCGA
GATATGGCCCGCGCTGGAGTTTCAATACCGGAGATCATGCAAGCTGGTGGCTGGACCAATGTAAATATTG
TCATGAACTATATCCGTAACCTGGATAGTGAAACAGGGGCAATGGTGCGCCTGCTGGAAGATGGCGATGG
TTCTCTAGAACTATAGTGAGTCGTATTACGTAGATCCAGACATGATAAGATACATTGATGAGTTTGGACA
AACCACAACTAGAATGCAGTGAAAAAAATGCTTTATTTGTGAAATTTGTGATGCTATTGCTTTATTTGTA
ACCATTATAAGCTGCAATAAACAAGTTAACAACAACAATTGCATTCATTTTATGTTTCAGGTTCAGGGGG
AGGTGTGGGAGGTTTTTTAATTCGCGGCCGCGGCGCCAATGCATTGGGCCCGGTACCCAGCTTTTGTTCC
CTTTAGTGAGGGTTAATTGCGCGCTTGGCGTAATCATGGTCATAGCTGTTTCCTGTGTGAAATTGTTATC
CGCTCACAATTCCACACAACATACGAGCCGGAAGCATAAAGTGTAAAGCCTGGGGTGCCTAATGAGTGAG
CTAACTCACATTAATTGCGTTGCGCTCACTGCCCGCTTTCCAGTCGGGAAACCTGTCGTGCCAGCTGCAT
TAATGAATCGGCCAACGCGCGGGGAGAGGCGGTTTGCGTATTGGGCGCTCTTCCGCTTCCTCGCTCACTG
ACTCGCTGCGCTCGGTCGTTCGGCTGCGGCGAGCGGTATCAGCTCACTCAAAGGCGGTAATACGGTTATC
CACAGAATCAGGGGATAACGCAGGAAAGAACATGTGAGCAAAAGGCCAGCAAAAGGCCAGGAACCGTAAA
AAGGCCGCGTTGCTGGCGTTTTTCCATAGGCTCCGCCCCCCTGACGAGCATCACAAAAATCGACGCTCAA
GTCAGAGGTGGCGAAACCCGACAGGACTATAAAGATACCAGGCGTTTCCCCCTGGAAGCTCCCTCGTGCG
CTCTCCTGTTCCGACCCTGCCGCTTACCGGATACCTGTCCGCCTTTCTCCCTTCGGGAAGCGTGGCGCTT
TCTCATAGCTCACGCTGTAGGTATCTCAGTTCGGTGTAGGTCGTTCGCTCCAAGCTGGGCTGTGTGCACG
AACCCCCCGTTCAGCCCGACCGCTGCGCCTTATCCGGTAACTATCGTCTTGAGTCCAACCCGGTAAGACA
CGACTTATCGCCACTGGCAGCAGCCACTGGTAACAGGATTAGCAGAGCGAGGTATGTAGGCGGTGCTACA
GAGTTCTTGAAGTGGTGGCCTAACTACGGCTACACTAGAAGGACAGTATTTGGTATCTGCGCTCTGCTGA
AGCCAGTTACCTTCGGAAAAAGAGTTGGTAGCTCTTGATCCGGCAAACAAACCACCGCTGGTAGCGGTGG
TTTTTTTGTTTGCAAGCAGCAGATTACGCGCAGAAAAAAAGGATCTCAAGAAGATCCTTTGATCTTTTCT
ACGGGGTCTGACGCTCAGTGGAACGAAAACTCACGTTAAGGGATTTTGGTCATGAGATTATCAAAAAGGA
TCTTCACCTAGATCCTTTTAAATTAAAAATGAAGTTTTAAATCAATCTAAAGTATATATGAGTAAACTTG
GTCTGACAGTTACCAATGCTTAATCAGTGAGGCACCTATCTCAGCGATCTGTCTATTTCGTTCATCCATA
GTTGCCTGACTCCCCGTCGTGTAGATAACTACGATACGGGAGGGCTTACCATCTGGCCCCAGTGCTGCAA
TGATACCGCGAGACCCACGCTCACCGGCTCCAGATTTATCAGCAATAAACCAGCCAGCCGGAAGGGCCGA
GCGCAGAAGTGGTCCTGCAACTTTATCCGCCTCCATCCAGTCTATTAATTGTTGCCGGGAAGCTAGAGTA
AGTAGTTCGCCAGTTAATAGTTTGCGCAACGTTGTTGCCATTGCTACAGGCATCGTGGTGTCACGCTCGT
CGTTTGGTATGGCTTCATTCAGCTCCGGTTCCCAACGATCAAGGCGAGTTACATGATCCCCCATGTTGTG
CAAAAAAGCGGTTAGCTCCTTCGGTCCTCCGATCGTTGTCAGAAGTAAGTTGGCCGCAGTGTTATCACTC
ATGGTTATGGCAGCACTGCATAATTCTCTTACTGTCATGCCATCCGTAAGATGCTTTTCTGTGACTGGTG
AGTACTCAACCAAGTCATTCTGAGAATAGTGTATGCGGCGACCGAGTTGCTCTTGCCCGGCGTCAATACG
GGATAATACCGCGCCACATAGCAGAACTTTAAAAGTGCTCATCATTGGAAAACGTTCTTCGGGGCGAAAA
CTCTCAAGGATCTTACCGCTGTTGAGATCCAGTTCGATGTAACCCACTCGTGCACCCAACTGATCTTCAG
CATCTTTTACTTTCACCAGCGTTTCTGGGTGAGCAAAAACAGGAAGGCAAAATGCCGCAAAAAAGGGAAT
AAGGGCGACACGGAAATGTTGAATACTCATACTCTTCCTTTTTCAATATTATTGAAGCATTTATCAGGGT
TATTGTCTCATGAGCGGATACATATTTGAATGTATTTAGAAAAATAAACAAATAGGGGTTCCGCGCACAT
TTCCCCGAAAAGTGCCACCTAAATTGTAAGCGTTAATATTTTGTTAAAATTCGCGTTAAATTTTTGTTAA
ATCAGCTCATTTTTTAACCAATAGGCCGAAATCGGCAAAATCCCTTATAAATCAAAAGAATAGACCGAGA
TAGGGT
[37 nt withheld, positions 3717-3753]
AAAGAACGTGGACTCCAACGTCAAAGG
[49 nt withheld, positions 3781-3829]
T
[91 nt withheld, positions 3831-3921]
G
[124 nt withheld, positions 3923-4046]
CCCATTCGCCATTCAGGCTGCGCAACTGTTGGGAAGGGCGATCGGTGCGGGCCTCTTCGCTATTACGCCA
GTCGACCATAGCCAATTCAATATGGCGTATATGGACTCATGCCAATTCAATATGGTGGATCTGGACCTGT
GCCAATTCAATATGGCGTATATGGACTCGTGCCAATTCAATATGGTGGATCTGGACCCCAGCCAATTCAA
TATGGCGGACTTGGCACCATGCCAATTCAATATGGCGGACTTGGCACTGTGCCAACTGGGGAGGGGTCTA
CTTGGCACGGTGCCAAGTTTGAGGAGGGGTCTTGGCCCTGTGCCAAGTCCGCCATATTGAATTGGCATGG
TGCCAATAATGGCGGCCATATTGGCTATATGCCAGGATCAATATATAGGCAATATCCAATATGGCCCTAT
GCCAATATGGCTATTGGCCAGGTTCAATACTATGTATTGGCCCTATGCCATATAGTATTCCATATATGGG
TTTTCCTATTGACGTAGATAGCCCCTCCCAATGGGCGGTCCCATATACCATATATGGGGCTTCCTAATAC
CGCCCATAGCCACTCCCCCATTGACGTCAATGGTCTCTATATATGGTCTTTCCTATTGACGTCATATGGG
CGGTCCTATTGACGTATATGGCGCCTCCCCCATTGACGTCAATTACGGTAAATGGCCCGCCTGGCTCAAT
GCCCATTGACGTCAATAGGACCACCCACCATTGACGTCAATGGGATGGCTCATTGCCCATTCATATCCGT
TCTCACGCCCCCTATTGACGTCAATGACGGTAAATGGCCCACTTGGCAGTACATCAATATCTATTAATAG
TAACTTGGCAAGTACATTACTATTGGAAGTACGCCAGGGTACATTGGCAGTACTCCCATTGACGTCAATG
GCGGTAAATGGCCCGCGATGGCTGCCAAGTACATCCCCATTGACGTCAATGGGGAGGGGCAATGACGCAA
ATGGGCGTTCCATTGACGTAAATGGGCGGTAGGCGTGCCTAATGGGAGGTCTATATAAGCAATGCTCGTT
TAGGGAAC
Features (pLannotate 1.2.2; 15 found; start..end, strand, type, name):
     35..53      +  promoter       SP6 promoter: promoter for bacteriophage SP6 RNA polymerase
     90..1118    +  CDS            cre: RECR_BPP1 - Experimental evidence at protein level: Swiss-Prot protein existence level 1. Catalyzes site-specific recombination between two 34-base- pair LOXP sites. Its role is to maintain the phage genome as a monomeric unit-copy plasmid in the lysogenic state. From Escherichia phage P1 (Bacteriophage P1).
   1131..1148    -  promoter       T7 promoter (fragment): promoter for bacteriophage T7 RNA polymerase
   1153..1287    -  polyA_signal   SV40 poly(A) signal: SV40 polyadenylation signal
   1400..1418    -  promoter       T3 promoter: promoter for bacteriophage T3 RNA polymerase
   1463..1479    -  protein_bind   lac operator: The lac repressor binds to the lac operator to inhibit transcription in E. coli. This inhibition can be relieved by adding lactose or isopropyl-β-D-thiogalactopyranoside (IPTG). lac repressor encoded by lacI
   1487..1517    -  promoter       lac promoter: promoter for the E. coli lac operon
   1532..1553    -  protein_bind   CAP binding site: CAP binding activates transcription in the presence of cAMP. E. coli catabolite activator protein
   1566..1658    -  CDS            lacI (fragment): lac repressor; lacI; The lac repressor binds to the lac operator to inhibit transcription in E. coli. This inhibition can be relieved by adding lactose or isopropyl-β-D-thiogalactopyranoside (IPTG).
   1841..2429    -  rep_origin     ori: high-copy-number ColE1/pMB1/pBR322/pUC origin of replication
   2600..3460    -  CDS            AmpR: β-lactamase; bla; confers resistance to ampicillin, carbenicillin, and related antibiotics
   3461..3565    -  promoter       AmpR promoter: bla
   3618..4046    -  rep_origin     f1 ori (sequence partly withheld): f1 bacteriophage origin of replication; arrow indicates direction of (+) strand synthesis
   4051..4117    -  CDS            lacZα (fragment): LacZα fragment of β-galactosidase; lacZ fragment
   4120..5104    +  promoter       CMV IE94 promoter: enhancer/promoter region of simian cytomegalovirus major immediate early transcription unit IE94
