[The description below was written by a language model from this plasmid's Addgene catalogue record and pLannotate feature annotations shown in this document.]
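Description:
pCSCre2 is a Cre recombinase expression plasmid built on the pCS2+ backbone, a vector listed as a mammalian expression type and widely used for expression in vertebrate cells and embryos. It is maintained in E. coli as a high-copy plasmid through a ColE1/pUC-type origin and selected with ampicillin via the β-lactamase gene. An f1 origin is also present, which allows production of single-stranded DNA. Residual lac promoter/operator, lacI and lacZα fragments are remnants of the cloning vector lineage and have no role in the payload.

The insert is the bacteriophage P1 cre gene, cloned between a BamHI site that was destroyed in the process and an XbaI site that was retained. The annotated coding sequence lies downstream of the simian cytomegalovirus IE94 enhancer/promoter, which spans the end of the circular map and drives strong constitutive transcription in eukaryotic cells. An SV40 polyadenylation signal follows the gene, although the annotation places it on the opposite strand. An SP6 promoter sits between the CMV promoter and the coding sequence, so capped sense Cre mRNA can also be transcribed in vitro for microinjection. Flanking T7 (partial) and T3 promoters face the opposite direction. No epitope tag or nuclear localisation signal is annotated. The catalogue gives an insert of about 1.6 kb and a 4.1 kb backbone, somewhat more than the 5.1 kb sequence record, in which the annotated coding sequence is about 1 kb.

Cre catalyses recombination between loxP sites, so the plasmid supplies recombinase to excise or rearrange floxed cassettes. The associated publication used Cre for lineage tagging of muscle cells during development and tail regeneration in transgenic Xenopus.
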