Addgene plasmid #31308: pCSCre2
Depositing lab: Gerhart Ryffel. Depositing organization: Universitaetsklinikum Essen. Publication: Tagging muscle cell lineages in development and tail regeneration using Cre recombinase in transgenic Xenopus. Ryffel GU, Werdien D, Turan G, Gerhards A, Goosses S, Senkel S. Nucleic Acids Res. 2003 Apr 15. 31(8):e44. 10.1093/nar/gng044 PubMed 12682379.
Backbone
  Vector backbone: pCS2+
  Backbone size w/o insert (bp): 4100
  Vector type: Mammalian Expression
Growth in bacteria
  Bacterial resistance: Ampicillin, 100 μg/mL
  Growth temperature: 37°C
  Growth strain: DH5alpha
  Copy number: High Copy
Gene/Insert
  Gene/Insert name: Cre recombinase (alt name: Cre)
  Species: bacteriophage P1
  Insert size (bp): 1600
  Entrez Gene: cre (a.k.a. P1_gp003)
  Cloning method: Restriction Enzyme; 5′ cloning site BamHI (destroyed during cloning); 3′ cloning site XbaI (not destroyed)
  Sequencing primers: 5′ n/a
Terms and licenses: Academic/Nonprofit Terms; Industry Terms: Not Available to Industry
How to cite: pCSCre2 was a gift from Gerhart Ryffel (Addgene plasmid # 31308 ; http://n2t.net/addgene:31308 ; RRID:Addgene_31308)
