>Addgene plasmid #31308 | pCSCre2 | addgene partial sequence | sequence record 37049 | CMV-F 5'-CGCAAATGGGCGGTAGGCGTG-3'
CAGGGGCANTAGCATGCTCGTTNGGGAACCGCCATTCTGCCTGGGGACGTCGGAGCAAGCTTGATTTAGG
TGACACTATAGAATACAAGCTACTTGTTCTTTTTGCAGGATCTCCGATATGTCCAATTTACTGACCGTAC
ACCAAAATTTGCCTGCATTACCGGTCGATGCAACGAGTGATGAGGTTCGCAAGAACCTGATGGACATGTT
CAGGGATCGCCAGGCGTTTTCTGAGCATACCTGGAAAATGCTTCTGTCCGTTTGCCGGTCGTGGGCGGCA
TGGTGCAAGTTGAATAACCGGAAATGGTTTCCCGCAGAACCTGAAGATGTTCGCGATTATCTTCTATATC
TTCAGGCGCGCGGTCTGGCAGTAAAAACTATCCAGCAACATTTGGGCCAGCTAAACATGCTTCATCGTCG
GTCCGGGCTGCCACGACCAAGTGACAGCAATGCTGTTTCACTGGTTATGCGGCGGATCCGAAAAGAAAAC
GTTGATGCCGGTGAACGTGCAAAACAGGCTCTAGCGTTCGAACGCACTGATTTCGACCAGGTTCGTTCAC
TCATGGAAAATAGCGATCGCTGCCAGGATATACGTAATCTGGCATTTCTGGGGATTGCTTATAACACCCT
GTTACGTATAGCCGAAATTGCCAGGATCAGGGTTAAAGATATCTCACGTACTGACGGTGGGAGAATGTTA
ATCCATATTGGCAGAACGAAAACGCTGGTTAGCACCGCAGGTGTAGAGAAGGCACTTAGCCTGGGGGTAA
CTAAACTGGTCGAGCGATGGATTTCCGTCTCTGGTGTAGCTGATGATCCGAATAACTACCTGTTTTGCCG
GGTCAGAAAAAATGGTGTTGCCGCGCCATCTGCCACCAGCCAGCTATCAACTCGCGCCCT
